>Addgene plasmid #67314 | pDONR221-ARF6 | addgene partial sequence | sequence record 118837 | M13-Rev 5'-CAGGAAACAGCTATGACC-3'
TCAGCTGGAGGCAATAATGATTTTATTTTGACTGATAGTGACCTGTTCGTTGCAACAAATTGATAAGCAA
TGCTTTCTTATAATGCCAACTTTGTACAAGAAAGCTGGGTCCTATTAAGATTTGTAGTTAGAGGTTAACC
ATGTGAGCCCCTCATAGAGTCCGTCCCCTGAGGTGGCACAGGAGGGCTGCACATACCAGTTCCTGTCCCG
AATCCGGGTCAGGCCCAGTTTCTCCTGGATCTCGTGGGGTTTCATGGCATCGGGCAGGTCCTGCTTGTTG
GCGAAGATGAGGATTATGGCGTCCCTCATCTCCCGGTCATTGATAATGCGGTGCAGCTCCTGGCGAGCCT
CATCGATGCGGTCGCGGTCGGCGCAGTCCACTACGAAGATGAGACCTTGGGTCCCAGTGTAGTAATGCCG
CCAGAGCGGCCGGATCTTGTCCTGGCCGCCCACATCCCATACGTTGAACTTGACATTTTTGTAAGTCACC
GTCTCCACGTTGAAACCCACAGTGGGAATGGTGGTCACCGACTGGCCCAGCTTCAACTTGTACAGGATTG
TTGTCTTGCCGGCCGCGTCCAGGCCCAACATGAGGATCCGCATTTCCTTGTTCCCGAAGATTTTGGATAG
CACCTTCCC
