[The description below was written by a language model from this plasmid's Addgene catalogue record.]
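Description:
pDONR221-ARF6 is a Gateway entry clone built on the commercial pDONR221 donor backbone and carrying the open reading frame of human ARF6, a small GTPase of the ARF family. It is maintained in standard E. coli cloning strains as a high-copy plasmid under kanamycin selection. Although the catalogue lists it under bacterial expression, the record states explicitly that there is no promoter driving the insert, which is consistent with its role as an entry vector: a shuttle and archival form of the coding sequence rather than an expression construct in its own right. No feature table was supplied, so the origin of replication and the exact recombination sites are not itemised. Entry clones made in pDONR221 normally result from a BP recombination that leaves the insert flanked by attL sites, with M13 forward and reverse primer sites outside them for sequence verification, and these are the sequencing primers listed here.

The ARF6 insert retains its native stop codon. After LR recombination into a destination vector, the protein can therefore be expressed untagged or with an N-terminal tag supplied by the destination vector, but not as a C-terminal fusion, since translation ends at the end of the ARF6 sequence. No tags, mutations or reporters are recorded for the insert. The plasmid belongs to a collection of reagents for expressing or knocking down human ARF-family GTPases (ARF, ARL and SAR proteins). Its typical use is as a starting point for moving ARF6 into bacterial, mammalian or other Gateway-compatible expression vectors of the user's choice.
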