Addgene plasmid #67314: pDONR221-ARF6
Purpose: hArf6 with stop codon in Gateway Entry vector
Depositing lab: Richard Kahn. Depositing organization: Emory University. Publication: Tool box: Plasmids for the expression or knockdown of human ARF Family GTPases (ARF/ARL/SAR) and their co-expression in bacteria with N-myristoyltransferases. Kerr SC, Kahn RA. Cell Logist. 2015 Sep 21;5(3):e1090523. doi: 10.1080/21592799.2015.1090523. eCollection 2015 Jul-Sep. PubMed 27057421.
Backbone
  Vector backbone: pDONR221
  Backbone manufacturer: Life Technologies
  Vector type: Bacterial Expression ; Gateway Entry vector
Growth in bacteria
  Bacterial resistance: Kanamycin, 50 μg/mL
  Growth temperature: 37°C
  Growth strain: DH5alpha
  Copy number: High Copy
Gene/Insert
  Gene/Insert name: ARF6 (alt name: pRK5s-221)
  Species: H. sapiens (human)
  Entrez Gene: ARF6
  Promoter: None
  Cloning method: Gateway Cloning
  Sequencing primers: 5′ M13-Fwd; 3′ M13-Rev
Terms and licenses: Academic/Nonprofit Terms; Industry Terms: Not Available to Industry
How to cite: pDONR221-ARF6 was a gift from Richard Kahn (Addgene plasmid # 67314 ; http://n2t.net/addgene:67314 ; RRID:Addgene_67314)
